Addgene plasmid #84912: pcDNA3.2 TDP-43 NLS1 YFP
Purpose: Mammalian expresion of TDP-43 NLS1 YFP
Depositing lab: Aaron Gitler. Depositing organization: University of Pennsylvania. Publication: Ataxin-2 intermediate-length polyglutamine expansions are associated with increased risk for ALS. Elden AC, Kim HJ, Hart MP, Chen-Plotkin AS, Johnson BS, Fang X, Armakola M, Geser F, Greene R, Lu MM, Padmanabhan A, Clay-Falcone D, McCluskey L, Elman L, Juhr D, Gruber PJ, Rub U, Auburger G, Trojanowski JQ, Lee VM, Van Deerlin VM, Bonini NM, Gitler AD. Nature. 2010 Aug 26;466(7310):1069-75. doi: 10.1038/nature09320. PubMed 20740007.
Backbone
  Vector backbone: pcDNA3.2 DEST
  Vector type: Mammalian Expression
Growth in bacteria
  Bacterial resistance: Ampicillin, 100 μg/mL
  Growth temperature: 37°C
  Growth strain: DH5alpha
  Copy number: Unknown
Gene/Insert
  Gene/Insert name: TDP-43 (alt name: TARDBP)
  Species: H. sapiens (human)
  Mutation: K82A, R83A, K84A
  Entrez Gene: TARDBP (a.k.a. ALS10, TDP-43)
  Promoter: CMV
  Tag / fusion protein: YFP (C terminal on insert)
  Cloning method: Gateway Cloning
  Sequencing primers: 5′ CMV-F; 3′ TK-pA-R
Terms and licenses: Academic/Nonprofit Terms; Industry Terms: Not Available to Industry
How to cite: pcDNA3.2 TDP-43 NLS1 YFP was a gift from Aaron Gitler (Addgene plasmid # 84912 ; http://n2t.net/addgene:84912 ; RRID:Addgene_84912)
