[The description below was written by a language model from this plasmid's Addgene catalogue record and pLannotate feature annotations shown in this document.]
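Description:
pcDNA3.2 TDP-43 NLS1 YFP is a mammalian expression plasmid of about 7.5 kb, built by Gateway recombination into the pcDNA3.2 DEST backbone. It is propagated in E. coli using a high-copy ColE1/pUC-type origin and selected with ampicillin through the β-lactamase gene. An f1 origin is also present. For selection in mammalian cells, the backbone carries a neomycin/kanamycin phosphotransferase gene driven by the SV40 enhancer/early promoter and terminated by an SV40 polyadenylation signal. The annotation also picks up short fragments (ble, lacI, bom, bGH poly(A), an HIV-1 LTR-like stretch), which appear to be backbone remnants or chance matches rather than functional parts.

The payload is human TDP-43 (TARDBP), an RNA-binding protein involved in RNA processing, fused at its C terminus to EYFP. The fusion sits between attB1 and attB2 sites left by the Gateway reaction. Expression is driven by the CMV immediate-early enhancer and promoter, and an HSV thymidine kinase poly(A) signal follows the cassette. A T7 promoter lies upstream of the insert and could support in vitro transcription. A V5 epitope sequence lies downstream of attB2, but the record lists only YFP as a tag and does not say whether V5 is translated in frame.

The insert carries three alanine substitutions, K82A, R83A and K84A. The "NLS1" name suggests that these target a nuclear localization signal, although the record does not state this or describe the resulting phenotype. The stated purpose is mammalian expression of this fluorescent TDP-43 variant, which would allow its localization to be followed by microscopy. The plasmid is associated with a study on ataxin-2 polyglutamine expansions and ALS risk.
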