Features (pLannotate 1.2.2; 24 found; start..end, strand, type, name):
    218..1009    +  CDS            neo: KKA2_KLEPN - Also known as kan, nptII. Experimental evidence at protein level: Swiss-Prot protein existence level 1. Resistance to kanamycin, neomycin, paromomycin, ribostamycin, butirosin and gentamicin B. From Klebsiella pneumoniae.
   1035..1193    +  CDS            ble (fragment): BLE_KLEPN - Experimental evidence at protein level: Swiss-Prot protein existence level 1. Binding protein with a strong affinity to the bleomycin family of antibiotics. Binds to CL990; an antimitotic-antibiotic compound. From Klebsiella pneumoniae.
   1188..1309    +  polyA_signal   SV40 poly(A) signal: SV40 polyadenylation signal
   1382..1398    -  protein_bind   lac operator: The lac repressor binds to the lac operator to inhibit transcription in E. coli. This inhibition can be relieved by adding lactose or isopropyl-β-D-thiogalactopyranoside (IPTG). lac repressor encoded by lacI
   1406..1436    -  promoter       lac promoter: promoter for the E. coli lac operon
   1451..1472    -  protein_bind   CAP binding site: CAP binding activates transcription in the presence of cAMP. E. coli catabolite activator protein
   1485..1577    -  CDS            lacI (fragment): lac repressor; lacI; The lac repressor binds to the lac operator to inhibit transcription in E. coli. This inhibition can be relieved by adding lactose or isopropyl-β-D-thiogalactopyranoside (IPTG).
   1760..2348    -  rep_origin     ori: high-copy-number ColE1/pMB1/pBR322/pUC origin of replication
   2519..3379    -  CDS            AmpR: β-lactamase; bla; confers resistance to ampicillin, carbenicillin, and related antibiotics
   3380..3484    -  promoter       AmpR promoter: bla
   3543..3595    -  misc_feature   bom (fragment): basis of mobility region from pBR322
   3750..4129    +  enhancer       CMV enhancer: human cytomegalovirus immediate early enhancer
   4130..4333    +  promoter       CMV promoter: human cytomegalovirus (CMV) immediate early promoter
   4329..4362    +  LTR            5' LTR (truncated) (fragment): truncated 5' long terminal repeat (LTR) from HIV-1
   4378..4396    +  promoter       T7 promoter: promoter for bacteriophage T7 RNA polymerase
   4426..4450    +  protein_bind   attB1: mutant version of attB; recombination site for the Gateway® BP reaction BP Clonase™
   4468..5709    +  CDS            TARDBP: TADBP_HUMAN - Also known as TDP43. Experimental evidence at protein level: Swiss-Prot protein existence level 1. RNA-binding protein that is involved in various steps of RNA biogenesis and processing (PubMed:23519609). Preferentially binds, via its two RNA recognition motifs RRM1 and RRM2, to GU-repeats on RNA molecules predominantly localized within long introns and in the 3'UTR of mRNAs (PubMed:23519609, PubMed:24240615, PubMed:24464995). In turn, regulates the splicing of many non-coding and protein-coding RNAs including proteins involved in neuronal survival, as well as mRNAs that encode p
   5722..6432    +  CDS            EYFP: EYFP is a basic (constitutively fluorescent) green/yellow fluorescent protein published in 1996, derived from Aequorea victoria. It is reported to be a very rapidly-maturing weak dimer with high acid sensitivity.
   6446..6470    -  protein_bind   attB2: mutant version of attB; recombination site for the Gateway® BP reaction BP Clonase™
   6496..6537    +  CDS            V5 tag: epitope tag from simian virus 5
   6621..6669    +  polyA_signal   HSV TK poly(A) signal: herpes simplex virus thymidine kinase polyadenylation signal (Cole and Stacy, 1985)
   6760..6776    -  polyA_signal   bGH poly(A) signal (fragment): bovine growth hormone polyadenylation signal
   6871..7299    +  rep_origin     f1 ori (sequence partly withheld): f1 bacteriophage origin of replication; arrow indicates direction of (+) strand synthesis
   7313..151     +  promoter       SV40 promoter (across the origin): SV40 enhancer and early promoter
>Addgene plasmid #84912 | pcDNA3.2 TDP-43 NLS1 YFP | addgene full sequence | sequence record 375251 | Addgene NGS Result
CATCCCGCCCCTAACTCCGCCCAGTTCCGCCCATTCTCCGCCCCATGGCTGACTAATTTTTTTTATTTAT
GCAGAGGCCGAGGCCGCCTCTGCCTCTGAGCTATTCCAGAAGTAGTGAGGAGGCTTTTTTGGAGGCCTAG
GCTTTTGCAAAAAGCTCCCGGGAGCTTGTATATCCATTTTCGGATCTGATCAAGAGACAGGATGAGGATC
GTTTCGCATGATTGAACAAGATGGATTGCACGCAGGTTCTCCGGCCGCTTGGGTGGAGAGGCTATTCGGC
TATGACTGGGCACAACAGACAATCGGCTGCTCTGATGCCGCCGTGTTCCGGCTGTCAGCGCAGGGGCGCC
CGGTTCTTTTTGTCAAGACCGACCTGTCCGGTGCCCTGAATGAACTGCAGGACGAGGCAGCGCGGCTATC
GTGGCTGGCCACGACGGGCGTTCCTTGCGCAGCTGTGCTCGACGTTGTCACTGAAGCGGGAAGGGACTGG
CTGCTATTGGGCGAAGTGCCGGGGCAGGATCTCCTGTCATCTCACCTTGCTCCTGCCGAGAAAGTATCCA
TCATGGCTGATGCAATGCGGCGGCTGCATACGCTTGATCCGGCTACCTGCCCATTCGACCACCAAGCGAA
ACATCGCATCGAGCGAGCACGTACTCGGATGGAAGCCGGTCTTGTCGATCAGGATGATCTGGACGAAGAG
CATCAGGGGCTCGCGCCAGCCGAACTGTTCGCCAGGCTCAAGGCGCGCATGCCCGACGGCGAGGATCTCG
TCGTGACCCATGGCGATGCCTGCTTGCCGAATATCATGGTGGAAAATGGCCGCTTTTCTGGATTCATCGA
CTGTGGCCGGCTGGGTGTGGCGGACCGCTATCAGGACATAGCGTTGGCTACCCGTGATATTGCTGAAGAG
CTTGGCGGCGAATGGGCTGACCGCTTCCTCGTGCTTTACGGTATCGCCGCTCCCGATTCGCAGCGCATCG
CCTTCTATCGCCTTCTTGACGAGTTCTTCTGAGCGGGACTCTGGGGTTCGCGAAATGACCGACCAAGCGA
CGCCCAACCTGCCATCACGAGATTTCGATTCCACCGCCGCCTTCTATGAAAGGTTGGGCTTCGGAATCGT
TTTCCGGGACGCCGGCTGGATGATCCTCCAGCGCGGGGATCTCATGCTGGAGTTCTTCGCCCACCCCAAC
TTGTTTATTGCAGCTTATAATGGTTACAAATAAAGCAATAGCATCACAAATTTCACAAATAAAGCATTTT
TTTCACTGCATTCTAGTTGTGGTTTGTCCAAACTCATCAATGTATCTTATCATGTCTGTATACCGTCGAC
CTCTAGCTAGAGCTTGGCGTAATCATGGTCATAGCTGTTTCCTGTGTGAAATTGTTATCCGCTCACAATT
CCACACAACATACGAGCCGGAAGCATAAAGTGTAAAGCCTGGGGTGCCTAATGAGTGAGCTAACTCACAT
TAATTGCGTTGCGCTCACTGCCCGCTTTCCAGTCGGGAAACCTGTCGTGCCAGCTGCATTAATGAATCGG
CCAACGCGCGGGGAGAGGCGGTTTGCGTATTGGGCGCTCTTCCGCTTCCTCGCTCACTGACTCGCTGCGC
TCGGTCGTTCGGCTGCGGCGAGCGGTATCAGCTCACTCAAAGGCGGTAATACGGTTATCCACAGAATCAG
GGGATAACGCAGGAAAGAACATGTGAGCAAAAGGCCAGCAAAAGGCCAGGAACCGTAAAAAGGCCGCGTT
GCTGGCGTTTTTCCATAGGCTCCGCCCCCCTGACGAGCATCACAAAAATCGACGCTCAAGTCAGAGGTGG
CGAAACCCGACAGGACTATAAAGATACCAGGCGTTTCCCCCTGGAAGCTCCCTCGTGCGCTCTCCTGTTC
CGACCCTGCCGCTTACCGGATACCTGTCCGCCTTTCTCCCTTCGGGAAGCGTGGCGCTTTCTCATAGCTC
ACGCTGTAGGTATCTCAGTTCGGTGTAGGTCGTTCGCTCCAAGCTGGGCTGTGTGCACGAACCCCCCGTT
CAGCCCGACCGCTGCGCCTTATCCGGTAACTATCGTCTTGAGTCCAACCCGGTAAGACACGACTTATCGC
CACTGGCAGCAGCCACTGGTAACAGGATTAGCAGAGCGAGGTATGTAGGCGGTGCTACAGAGTTCTTGAA
GTGGTGGCCTAACTACGGCTACACTAGAAGAACAGTATTTGGTATCTGCGCTCTGCTGAAGCCAGTTACC
TTCGGAAAAAGAGTTGGTAGCTCTTGATCCGGCAAACAAACCACCGCTGGTAGCGGTGGTTTTTTTGTTT
GCAAGCAGCAGATTACGCGCAGAAAAAAAGGATCTCAAGAAGATCCTTTGATCTTTTCTACGGGGTCTGA
CGCTCAGTGGAACGAAAACTCACGTTAAGGGATTTTGGTCATGAGATTATCAAAAAGGATCTTCACCTAG
ATCCTTTTAAATTAAAAATGAAGTTTTAAATCAATCTAAAGTATATATGAGTAAACTTGGTCTGACAGTT
ACCAATGCTTAATCAGTGAGGCACCTATCTCAGCGATCTGTCTATTTCGTTCATCCATAGTTGCCTGACT
CCCCGTCGTGTAGATAACTACGATACGGGAGGGCTTACCATCTGGCCCCAGTGCTGCAATGATACCGCGA
GACCCACGCTCACCGGCTCCAGATTTATCAGCAATAAACCAGCCAGCCGGAAGGGCCGAGCGCAGAAGTG
GTCCTGCAACTTTATCCGCCTCCATCCAGTCTATTAATTGTTGCCGGGAAGCTAGAGTAAGTAGTTCGCC
AGTTAATAGTTTGCGCAACGTTGTTGCCATTGCTACAGGCATCGTGGTGTCACGCTCGTCGTTTGGTATG
GCTTCATTCAGCTCCGGTTCCCAACGATCAAGGCGAGTTACATGATCCCCCATGTTGTGCAAAAAAGCGG
TTAGCTCCTTCGGTCCTCCGATCGTTGTCAGAAGTAAGTTGGCCGCAGTGTTATCACTCATGGTTATGGC
AGCACTGCATAATTCTCTTACTGTCATGCCATCCGTAAGATGCTTTTCTGTGACTGGTGAGTACTCAACC
AAGTCATTCTGAGAATAGTGTATGCGGCGACCGAGTTGCTCTTGCCCGGCGTCAATACGGGATAATACCG
CGCCACATAGCAGAACTTTAAAAGTGCTCATCATTGGAAAACGTTCTTCGGGGCGAAAACTCTCAAGGAT
CTTACCGCTGTTGAGATCCAGTTCGATGTAACCCACTCGTGCACCCAACTGATCTTCAGCATCTTTTACT
TTCACCAGCGTTTCTGGGTGAGCAAAAACAGGAAGGCAAAATGCCGCAAAAAAGGGAATAAGGGCGACAC
GGAAATGTTGAATACTCATACTCTTCCTTTTTCAATATTATTGAAGCATTTATCAGGGTTATTGTCTCAT
GAGCGGATACATATTTGAATGTATTTAGAAAAATAAACAAATAGGGGTTCCGCGCACATTTCCCCGAAAA
GTGCCACCTGACGTCGACGGATCGGGAGATCTCCCGATCCCCTATGGTGCACTCTCAGTACAATCTGCTC
TGATGCCGCATAGTTAAGCCAGTATCTGCTCCCTGCTTGTGTGTTGGAGGTCGCTGAGTAGTGCGCGAGC
AAAATTTAAGCTACAACAAGGCAAGGCTTGACCGACAATTGCATGAAGAATCTGCTTAGGGTTAGGCGTT
TTGCGCTGCTTCGCGATGTACGGGCCAGATATACGCGTTGACATTGATTATTGACTAGTTATTAATAGTA
ATCAATTACGGGGTCATTAGTTCATAGCCCATATATGGAGTTCCGCGTTACATAACTTACGGTAAATGGC
CCGCCTGGCTGACCGCCCAACGACCCCCGCCCATTGACGTCAATAATGACGTATGTTCCCATAGTAACGC
CAATAGGGACTTTCCATTGACGTCAATGGGTGGAGTATTTACGGTAAACTGCCCACTTGGCAGTACATCA
AGTGTATCATATGCCAAGTACGCCCCCTATTGACGTCAATGACGGTAAATGGCCCGCCTGGCATTATGCC
CAGTACATGACCTTATGGGACTTTCCTACTTGGCAGTACATCTACGTATTAGTCATCGCTATTACCATGG
TGATGCGGTTTTGGCAGTACATCAATGGGCGTGGATAGCGGTTTGACTCACGGGGATTTCCAAGTCTCCA
CCCCATTGACGTCAATGGGAGTTTGTTTTGGCACCAAAATCAACGGGACTTTCCAAAATGTCGTAACAAC
TCCGCCCCATTGACGCAAATGGGCGGTAGGCGTGTACGGTGGGAGGTCTATATAAGCAGAGCTCTCTGGC
TAACTAGAGAACCCACTGCTTACTGGCTTATCGAAATTAATACGACTCACTATAGGGAGACCCAAGCTGG
CTAGTTAAGCTATCAACAAGTTTGTACAAAAAAGCAGGCTTCGAAGGAGATAACAAAATGTCTGAATATA
TTCGGGTAACCGAAGATGAGAACGATGAGCCCATTGAAATACCATCGGAAGACGATGGGACGGTGCTGCT
CTCCACGGTTACAGCCCAGTTTCCAGGGGCGTGTGGGCTTCGCTACAGGAATCCAGTGTCTCAGTGTATG
AGAGGTGTCCGGCTGGTAGAAGGAATTCTGCATGCCCCAGATGCTGGCTGGGGAAATCTGGTGTATGTTG
TCAACTATCCAAAAGATAACGCAGCAGCAATGGATGAGACAGATGCTTCATCAGCAGTGAAAGTGAAAAG
AGCAGTCCAGAAAACATCCGATTTAATAGTGTTGGGTCTCCCATGGAAAACAACCGAACAGGACCTGAAA
GAGTATTTTAGTACCTTTGGAGAAGTTCTTATGGTGCAGGTCAAGAAAGATCTTAAGACTGGTCATTCAA
AGGGGTTTGGCTTTGTTCGTTTTACGGAATATGAAACACAAGTGAAAGTAATGTCACAGCGACATATGAT
AGATGGACGATGGTGTGACTGCAAACTTCCTAATTCTAAGCAAAGCCAAGATGAGCCTTTGAGAAGCAGA
AAAGTGTTTGTGGGGCGCTGTACAGAGGACATGACTGAGGATGAGCTGCGGGAGTTCTTCTCTCAGTACG
GGGATGTGATGGATGTCTTCATCCCCAAGCCATTCAGGGCCTTTGCCTTTGTTACATTTGCAGATGATCA
GATTGCGCAGTCTCTTTGTGGAGAGGACTTGATCATTAAAGGAATCAGCGTTCATATATCCAATGCCGAA
CCTAAGCACAATAGCAATAGACAGTTAGAAAGAAGTGGAAGATTTGGTGGTAATCCAGGTGGCTTTGGGA
ATCAGGGTGGATTTGGTAATAGCAGAGGGGGTGGAGCTGGTTTGGGAAACAATCAAGGTAGTAATATGGG
TGGTGGGATGAACTTTGGTGCGTTCAGCATTAATCCAGCCATGATGGCTGCCGCCCAGGCAGCACTACAG
AGCAGTTGGGGTATGATGGGCATGTTAGCCAGCCAGCAGAACCAGTCAGGCCCATCGGGTAATAACCAAA
ACCAAGGCAACATGCAGAGGGAGCCAAACCAGGCCTTCGGTTCTGGAAATAACTCTTATAGTGGCTCTAA
TTCTGGTGCAGCAATTGGTTGGGGATCAGCATCCAATGCAGGGTCGGGCAGTGGTTTTAATGGAGGCTTT
GGCTCAAGCATGGATTCTAAGTCTTCTGGCTGGGGAATGAAGCTTATCGATAGCAAGGGCGAGGAGCTGT
TCACCGGGGTGGTGCCCATCCTGGTCGAGCTGGACGGCGACGTAAACGGCCACAAGTTCAGCGTGTCCGG
CGAGGGCGAGGGCGATGCCACCTACGGCAAGCTGACCCTGAAGTTCATCTGCACCACCGGCAAGCTGCCC
GTGCCCTGGCCCACCCTCGTGACCACCTTCGGCTACGGCCTGCAGTGCTTCGCCCGCTACCCCGACCACA
TGAAGCAGCACGACTTCTTCAAGTCCGCCATGCCCGAAGGCTACGTCCAGGAGCGCACCATCTTCTTCAA
GGACGACGGCAACTACAAGACCCGCGCCGAGGTGAAGTTCGAGGGCGACACCCTGGTGAACCGCATCGAG
CTGAAGGGCATCGACTTCAAGGAGGACGGCAACATCCTGGGGCACAAGCTGGAGTACAACTACAACAGCC
ACAACGTCTATATCATGGCCGACAAGCAGAAGAACGGCATCAAGGTGAACTTCAAGATCCGCCACAACAT
CGAGGACGGCAGCGTGCAGCTCGCCGACCACTACCAGCAGAACACCCCCATCGGCGACGGCCCCGTGCTG
CTGCCCGACAACCACTACCTGAGCTACCAGTCCGCCCTGAGCAAAGACCCCAACGAGAAGCGCGATCACA
TGGTCCTGCTGGAGTTCGTGACCGCCGCCGGGATCACTCTCGGCATGGACGAGCTGTACAAGAGATCTAT
CTAGGACCCAGCTTTCTTGTACAAAGTGGTTGATCTAGAGGGCCCGCGGTTCGAAGGTAAGCCTATCCCT
AACCCTCTCCTCGGTCTCGATTCTACGCGTACCGGTTAGTAATGAGTTTAAACGGGGGAGGCTAACTGAA
ACACGGAAGGAGACAATACCGGAAGGAACCCGCGCTATGACGGCAATAAAAAGACAGAATAAAACGCACG
GGTGTTGGGTCGTTTGTTCATAAACGCGGGGTTCGGTCCCAGGGCTGGCACTCTGTCGATACCCCACCGA
GACCCCATTGGGGCCAATACGCCCGCGTTTCTTCCTTTTCCCCACCCCACCCCCCAAGTTCGGGTGAAGG
CCCAGGGCTCGCAGCCAACGTCGGGGCGGCAGGCCCTGCCATAGCAGATCTGCGCAGCTGGGGCTCTAGG
GGGTATCCCC
[124 nt withheld, positions 6871-6994]
C
[91 nt withheld, positions 6996-7086]
A
[49 nt withheld, positions 7088-7136]
CCTTTGACGTTGGAGTCCACGTTCTTT
[37 nt withheld, positions 7164-7200]
ACCCTATCTCGGTCTATTCTTTTGATTTATAAGGGATTTTGCCGATTTCGGCCTATTGGTTAAAAAATGA
GCTGATTTAACAAAAATTTAACGCGAATTAATTCTGTGGAATGTGTGTCAGTTAGGGTGTGGAAAGTCCC
CAGGCTCCCCAGCAGGCAGAAGTATGCAAAGCATGCATCTCAATTAGTCAGCAACCAGGTGTGGAAAGTC
CCCAGGCTCCCCAGCAGGCAGAAGTATGCAAAGCATGCATCTCAATTAGTCAGCAACCATAGTCCCGCCC
CTAACTCCGCC
